Addgene plasmid #104565: MMW948: CAG-DmrC-NLS-3xFLAG-VPR
Purpose: Mammalian expression vector for DmrC fused to VPR activator
Depositing lab: Keith Joung. Depositing organization: Massachusetts General Hospital. Publication: Inducible and multiplex gene regulation using CRISPR-Cpf1-based transcription factors. Tak YE, Kleinstiver BP, Nunez JK, Hsu JY, Horng JE, Gong J, Weissman JS, Joung JK. Nat Methods. 2017 Oct 30. doi: 10.1038/nmeth.4483. PubMed 29083402.
Backbone
  Vector backbone: pCAG-GFP
  Backbone manufacturer: Cepko lab (Addgene plasmid # 11179)
  Vector type: Mammalian Expression
Growth in bacteria
  Bacterial resistance: Ampicillin, 100 μg/mL
  Growth temperature: 37°C
  Growth strain: DH5alpha
  Copy number: High Copy
Gene/Insert
  Gene/Insert name: DmrC-VPR (alt name: DmrC domain fused to HSV VPR activation domain)
  Promoter: CAG
  Tag / fusion protein: NLS (C terminal on insert); 3x FLAG (C terminal on insert)
  Cloning method: Gibson Cloning
  Sequencing primers: 5′ pCAG-F (5'-GCAACGTGCTGGTTATTGTG-3'); 3′ oBK23-R (5'-CAGAGGGAAAAAGATCTCAGTGG-3')
Terms and licenses: Academic/Nonprofit Terms; Industry Terms: Not Available to Industry
How to cite: MMW948: CAG-DmrC-NLS-3xFLAG-VPR was a gift from Keith Joung (Addgene plasmid # 104565 ; http://n2t.net/addgene:104565 ; RRID:Addgene_104565)
