[The description below was written by a language model from this plasmid's Addgene catalogue record and pLannotate feature annotations shown in this document.]
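Description:
MMW948: CAG-DmrC-NLS-3xFLAG-VPR is a 6,860 nt mammalian expression plasmid built by Gibson cloning on the pCAG-GFP backbone. It is maintained in E. coli as a high-copy plasmid through a ColE1/pUC-type origin and selected with ampicillin via the β-lactamase gene and its native promoter. The backbone also carries remnants of a lac promoter/operator region, an SV40 origin of replication and an SV40 polyadenylation signal. No mammalian selection marker is annotated, which is consistent with use by transient transfection.

The single expression cassette is driven by the CAG promoter, annotated here as the CMV immediate-early enhancer, the chicken β-actin promoter and a chimeric β-actin/β-globin intron, and it is terminated by the rabbit β-globin poly(A) signal. The short HBB fragments flagged on either side of the insert most likely reflect β-globin sequence belonging to these regulatory elements, not coding payload. The open reading frame begins with DmrC, annotated as FRB*, the T2098L mutant of the FKBP-rapamycin binding domain that binds synthetic rapalog ligands such as AP21967. By the construct name, this is followed by a nuclear localisation signal (not separately annotated) and a 3xFLAG epitope for detection. Next comes the tripartite VPR activator: VP16-derived minimal activation repeats (detected only as a small fragment), the RELA/p65 activation region and the Epstein-Barr virus Rta activation domain.

The protein serves as the activator half of a chemically inducible dimerisation system. Adding the dimerising ligand recruits DmrC-VPR to a partner protein carrying the complementary domain. The associated publication applies this to drug-inducible gene activation with CRISPR-Cpf1-based transcription factors, but the partner construct is not part of this record.
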