Features (pLannotate 1.2.2; 23 found; start..end, strand, type, name):
      5..384     +  enhancer       CMV enhancer: human cytomegalovirus immediate early enhancer
    386..661     +  promoter       chicken β-actin promoter: No description available
    662..1678    +  intron         chimeric intron: chimera between introns from chicken β-actin and rabbit β-globin
   1676..1732    +  CDS            HBB (fragment): HBB_LEPEU - Experimental evidence at protein level: Swiss-Prot protein existence level 1. Involved in oxygen transport from the lung to the various peripheral tissues. From Lepus europaeus (European hare).
   1727..1763    +  misc_feature   MCS (fragment): multiple cloning site
   1789..2067    +  CDS            FRB*: T2098L mutant of FKBP-rapamycin binding domain of human FRAP binds synthetic ligands such as AP21967
   2107..2172    +  CDS            3xFLAG: three tandem FLAG® epitope tags, followed by an enterokinase cleavage site
   2344..2360    +  CDS            VP96 (fragment): 6 tandem repeats of the minimal activation domain of herpes simplex virus VP16 (Cheng et al., 2013)
   2425..3204    +  CDS            RELA (fragment): TF65_HUMAN - Also known as NFKB3. Experimental evidence at protein level: Swiss-Prot protein existence level 1. NF-kappa-B is a pleiotropic transcription factor present in almost all cell types and is the endpoint of a series of signal transduction events that are initiated by a vast array of stimuli related to many biological processes such as inflammation, immunity, differentiation, cell growth, tumorigenesis and apoptosis. NF-kappa-B is a homo- or heterodimeric complex formed by the Rel-like domain- containing proteins RELA/p65, RELB, NFKB1/p105, NFKB1/p50, REL and NFKB2/p52. The heterodime
   3223..3792    +  CDS            Rta AD: transcriptional activation domain from the human herpesvirus 4 (Epstein-Barr virus) replication and transcription activator Rta/BRLF1 (Hardwick et al., 1992; Chavez et al., 2015)
   3805..3876    +  CDS            HBB (fragment): HBB_PONPY - Experimental evidence at transcript level: Swiss-Prot protein existence level 2. Involved in oxygen transport from the lung to the various peripheral tissues. From Pongo pygmaeus (Bornean orangutan).
   3947..4002    +  polyA_signal   β-globin poly(A) signal: rabbit β-globin polyadenylation signal (Gil and Proudfoot, 1987)
   4387..4403    -  protein_bind   lac operator: The lac repressor binds to the lac operator to inhibit transcription in E. coli. This inhibition can be relieved by adding lactose or isopropyl-β-D-thiogalactopyranoside (IPTG). lac repressor encoded by lacI
   4411..4441    -  promoter       lac promoter: promoter for the E. coli lac operon
   4456..4477    -  protein_bind   CAP binding site: CAP binding activates transcription in the presence of cAMP. E. coli catabolite activator protein
   4490..4529    -  CDS            lacI (fragment): lac repressor; lacI; The lac repressor binds to the lac operator to inhibit transcription in E. coli. This inhibition can be relieved by adding lactose or isopropyl-β-D-thiogalactopyranoside (IPTG).
   4536..4558    +  promoter       SV40 promoter (fragment): SV40 enhancer and early promoter
   4582..4717    +  rep_origin     SV40 ori: SV40 origin of replication
   4737..4871    +  polyA_signal   SV40 poly(A) signal: SV40 polyadenylation signal
   4873..4927    -  CDS            lacI (fragment): lac repressor; lacI; The lac repressor binds to the lac operator to inhibit transcription in E. coli. This inhibition can be relieved by adding lactose or isopropyl-β-D-thiogalactopyranoside (IPTG).
   5110..5698    -  rep_origin     ori: high-copy-number ColE1/pMB1/pBR322/pUC origin of replication
   5869..6729    -  CDS            AmpR: β-lactamase; bla; confers resistance to ampicillin, carbenicillin, and related antibiotics
   6730..6834    -  promoter       AmpR promoter: bla
>Addgene plasmid #104565 | MMW948: CAG-DmrC-NLS-3xFLAG-VPR | addgene full sequence | sequence record 201426 | Addgene NGS Result
GGTCGACATTGATTATTGACTAGTTATTAATAGTAATCAATTACGGGGTCATTAGTTCATAGCCCATATA
TGGAGTTCCGCGTTACATAACTTACGGTAAATGGCCCGCCTGGCTGACCGCCCAACGACCCCCGCCCATT
GACGTCAATAATGACGTATGTTCCCATAGTAACGCCAATAGGGACTTTCCATTGACGTCAATGGGTGGAG
TATTTACGGTAAACTGCCCACTTGGCAGTACATCAAGTGTATCATATGCCAAGTACGCCCCCTATTGACG
TCAATGACGGTAAATGGCCCGCCTGGCATTATGCCCAGTACATGACCTTATGGGACTTTCCTACTTGGCA
GTACATCTACGTATTAGTCATCGCTATTACCATGGTCGAGGTGAGCCCCACGTTCTGCTTCACTCTCCCC
ATCTCCCCCCCCTCCCCACCCCCAATTTTGTATTTATTTATTTTTTAATTATTTTGTGCAGCGATGGGGG
CGGGGGGGGGGGGGGCGCGCGCCAGGCGGGGCGGGGCGGGGCGAGGGGSGGGGCGGGGCGAGGCGGAGAG
GTGCGGCGGCAGCCAATCAGAGCGGCGCGCTCCGAAAGTTTCCTTTTATGGCGAGGCGGCGGCGGCGGCG
GCCCTATAAAAAGCGAAGCGCGCGGCGGGCGGGAGTCGCTGCGCGCTGCCTTCGCCCCGTGCCCCGCTCC
GCCGCCGCCTCGCGCCGCCCGCCCCGGCTCTGACTGACCGCGTTACTCCCACAGGTGAGCGGGCGGGACG
GCCCTTCTCCTCCGGGCTGTAATTAGCGCTTGGTTTAATGACGGCTTGTTTCTTTTCTGTGGCTGCGTGA
AAGCCTTGAGGGGCTCCGGGAGGGCCCTTTGTGCGGGGGGAGCGGCTCGGGGGGTGCGTGCGTGTGTGTG
TGCGTGGGGAGCGCCGCGTGCGGCTCCGCGCTGCCCGGCGGCTGTGAGCGCTGCGGGCGCGGCGCGGGGC
TTTGTGCGCTCCGCAGTGTGCGCGAGGGGAGCGCGGCCGGGGGCGGTGCCCCGCGGTGCGGGGGGGGCTG
CGAGGGGAACAAAGGCTGCGTGCGGGGTGTGTGCGTGGGGGGGTGAGCAGGGGGTGTGGGCGCGTCGGTC
GGGCTGCAACCCCCCCTGCACCCCCCTCCCCGAGTTGCTGAGCACGGCCCGGCTTCGGGTGCGGGGCTCC
GTACGGGGCGTGGCGCGGGGCTCGCCGTGCCGGGCGGGGGGTGGCGGCAGGTGGGGGTGCCGGGCGGGGC
GGGGCCGCCTCGGGCCGGGGAGGGCTCGGGGGAGGGGCGCGGCGGCCCCCGGAGCGCCGGCGGCTGTCGA
GGCGCGGCGAGCCGCAGCCATTGCCTTTTATGGTAATCGTGCGAGAGGGCGCAGGGACTTCCTTTGTCCC
AAATCTGTGCGGAGCCGAAATCTGGGAGGCGCCGCCGCACCCCCTCTAGCGGGCGCGGGGCGAAGCGGTG
CGGCGCCGGCAGGAAGGAAATGGGCGGGGAGGGCCTTCGTGCGTCGCCGCGCCGCCGTCCCCTTCTCCCT
CTCCAGCCTCGGGGCTGTCCGCGGGGGGACGGCTGCCTTCGGGGGGGACGGGGCAGGGCGGGGTTCGGCT
TCTGGCGTGTGACCGGCGGCTCTAGAGCCTCTGCTAACCATGTTCATGCCTTCTTCTTTTTCCTACAGCT
CCTGGGCAACGTGCTGGTTATTGTGCTGTCTCATCATTTTGGCAAAGAATTCTGCAGTCGACGGTACCGC
GGGCCCGGGATCCACCGGTCGCCACCATGGGATCCAGAATCCTCTGGCATGAGATGTGGCATGAAGGCCT
GGAAGAGGCATCTCGTTTGTACTTTGGGGAAAGGAACGTGAAAGGCATGTTTGAGGTGCTGGAGCCCTTG
CATGCTATGATGGAACGGGGACCCCAGACTCTGAAGGAAACATCCTTTAATCAGGCCTATGGTCGAGATT
TAATGGAGGCCCAAGAGTGGTGCAGGAAGTACATGAAATCAGGGAATGTCAAGGACCTCCTCCAAGCCTG
GGACCTCTATTATCATGTGTTCCGACGAATCTCAAAGGGCGGCGGATCCCCCAAGAAGAAGAGGAAAGTC
TCGAGCGACTACAAAGACCATGACGGTGATTATAAAGATCATGACATCGATTACAAGGATGACGATGACA
AGGCTGCAGGAGGCGGTGGAAGCGGGTCGGAGGCCAGCGGTTCCGGACGGGCTGACGCATTGGACGATTT
TGATCTGGATATGCTGGGAAGTGACGCCCTCGATGATTTTGACCTTGACATGCTTGGTTCGGATGCCCTT
GATGACTTTGACCTCGACATGCTCGGCAGTGACGCCCTTGATGATTTCGACCTGGACATGCTGATTAACT
CTAGAAGTTCCGGATCTCCGAAAAAGAAACGCAAAGTTGGTAGCCAGTACCTGCCCGACACCGACGACCG
GCACCGGATCGAGGAAAAGCGGAAGCGGACCTACGAGACATTCAAGAGCATCATGAAGAAGTCCCCCTTC
AGCGGCCCCACCGACCCTAGACCTCCACCTAGAAGAATCGCCGTGCCCAGCAGATCCAGCGCCAGCGTGC
CAAAACCTGCCCCCCAGCCTTACCCCTTCACCAGCAGCCTGAGCACCATCAACTACGACGAGTTCCCTAC
CATGGTGTTCCCCAGCGGCCAGATCTCTCAGGCCTCTGCTCTGGCTCCAGCCCCTCCTCAGGTGCTGCCT
CAGGCTCCTGCTCCTGCACCAGCTCCAGCCATGGTGTCTGCACTGGCTCAGGCACCAGCACCCGTGCCTG
TGCTGGCTCCTGGACCTCCACAGGCTGTGGCTCCACCAGCCCCTAAACCTACACAGGCCGGCGAGGGCAC
ACTGTCTGAAGCTCTGCTGCAGCTGCAGTTCGACGACGAGGATCTGGGAGCCCTGCTGGGAAACAGCACC
GATCCTGCCGTGTTCACCGACCTGGCCAGCGTGGACAACAGCGAGTTCCAGCAGCTGCTGAACCAGGGCA
TCCCTGTGGCCCCTCACACCACCGAGCCCATGCTGATGGAATACCCCGAGGCCATCACCCGGCTCGTGAC
AGGCGCTCAGAGGCCTCCTGATCCAGCTCCTGCCCCTCTGGGAGCACCAGGCCTGCCTAATGGACTGCTG
TCTGGCGACGAGGACTTCAGCTCTATCGCCGATATGGATTTCTCAGCCTTGCTGGGCTCTGGCAGCGGCA
GCCGGGATTCCAGGGAAGGGATGTTTTTGCCGAAGCCTGAGGCCGGCTCCGCTATTAGTGACGTGTTTGA
GGGCCGCGAGGTGTGCCAGCCAAAACGAATCCGGCCATTTCATCCTCCAGGAAGTCCATGGGCCAACCGC
CCACTCCCCGCCAGCCTCGCACCAACACCAACCGGTCCAGTACATGAGCCAGTCGGGTCACTGACCCCGG
CACCAGTCCCTCAGCCACTGGATCCAGCGCCCGCAGTGACTCCCGAGGCCAGTCACCTGTTGGAGGATCC
CGATGAAGAGACGAGCCAGGCTGTCAAAGCCCTTCGGGAGATGGCCGATACTGTGATTCCCCAGAAGGAA
GAGGCTGCAATCTGTGGCCAAATGGACCTTTCCCATCCGCCCCCAAGGGGCCATCTGGATGAGCTGACAA
CCACACTTGAGTCCATGACCGAGGATCTGAACCTGGACTCACCCCTGACCCCGGAATTGAACGAGATTCT
GGATACCTTCCTGAACGACGAGTGCCTCTTGCATGCCATGCATATCAGCACAGGACTGTCCATCTTCGAC
ACATCTCTGTTTTAAAGCGGCCGCACTCCTCAGGTGCAGGCTGCCTATCAGAAGGTGGTGGCTGGTGTGG
CCAATGCCCTGGCTCACAAATACCACTGAGATCTTTTTCCCTCTGCCAAAAATTATGGGGACATCATGAA
GCCCCTTGAGCATCTGACTTCTGGCTAATAAAGGAAATTTATTTTCATTGCAATAGTGTGTTGGAATTTT
TTGTGTCTCTCACTCGGAAGGACATATGGGAGGGCAAATCATTTAAAACATCAGAATGAGTATTTGGTTT
AGAGTTTGGCAACATATGCCCATATGCTGGCTGCCATGAACAAAGGTTGGCTATAAAGAGGTCATCAGTA
TATGAAACAGCCCCCTGCTGTCCATTCCTTATTCCATAGAAAAGCCTTGACTTGAGGTTAGATTTTTTTT
ATATTTTGTTTTGTGTTATTTTTTTCTTTAACATCCCTAAAATTTTCCTTACATGTTTTACTAGCCAGAT
TTTTCCTCCTCTCCTGACTACTCCCAGTCATAGCTGTCCCTCTTCTCTTATGGAGATCCCTCGACCTGCA
GCCCAAGCTTGGCGTAATCATGGTCATAGCTGTTTCCTGTGTGAAATTGTTATCCGCTCACAATTCCACA
CAACATACGAGCCGGAAGCATAAAGTGTAAAGCCTGGGGTGCCTAATGAGTGAGCTAACTCACATTAATT
GCGTTGCGCTCACTGCCCGCTTTCCAGTCGGGAAACCTGTCGTGCCAGCGGATCCGCATCTCAATTAGTC
AGCAACCATAGTCCCGCCCCTAACTCCGCCCATCCCGCCCCTAACTCCGCCCAGTTCCGCCCATTCTCCG
CCCCATGGCTGACTAATTTTTTTTATTTATGCAGAGGCCGAGGCCGCCTCGGCCTCTGAGCTATTCCAGA
AGTAGTGAGGAGGCTTTTTTGGAGGCCTAGGCTTTTGCAAAAAGCTAACTTGTTTATTGCAGCTTATAAT
GGTTACAAATAAAGCAATAGCATCACAAATTTCACAAATAAAGCATTTTTTTCACTGCATTCTAGTTGTG
GTTTGTCCAAACTCATCAATGTATCTTATCATGTCTGGATCCGCTGCATTAATGAATCGGCCAACGCGCG
GGGAGAGGCGGTTTGCGTATTGGGCGCTCTTCCGCTTCCTCGCTCACTGACTCGCTGCGCTCGGTCGTTC
GGCTGCGGCGAGCGGTATCAGCTCACTCAAAGGCGGTAATACGGTTATCCACAGAATCAGGGGATAACGC
AGGAAAGAACATGTGAGCAAAAGGCCAGCAAAAGGCCAGGAACCGTAAAAAGGCCGCGTTGCTGGCGTTT
TTCCATAGGCTCCGCCCCCCTGACGAGCATCACAAAAATCGACGCTCAAGTCAGAGGTGGCGAAACCCGA
CAGGACTATAAAGATACCAGGCGTTTCCCCCTGGAAGCTCCCTCGTGCGCTCTCCTGTTCCGACCCTGCC
GCTTACCGGATACCTGTCCGCCTTTCTCCCTTCGGGAAGCGTGGCGCTTTCTCATAGCTCACGCTGTAGG
TATCTCAGTTCGGTGTAGGTCGTTCGCTCCAAGCTGGGCTGTGTGCACGAACCCCCCGTTCAGCCCGACC
GCTGCGCCTTATCCGGTAACTATCGTCTTGAGTCCAACCCGGTAAGACACGACTTATCGCCACTGGCAGC
AGCCACTGGTAACAGGATTAGCAGAGCGAGGTATGTAGGCGGTGCTACAGAGTTCTTGAAGTGGTGGCCT
AACTACGGCTACACTAGAAGAACAGTATTTGGTATCTGCGCTCTGCTGAAGCCAGTTACCTTCGGAAAAA
GAGTTGGTAGCTCTTGATCCGGCAAACAAACCACCGCTGGTAGCGGTGGTTTTTTTGTTTGCAAGCAGCA
GATTACGCGCAGAAAAAAAGGATCTCAAGAAGATCCTTTGATCTTTTCTACGGGGTCTGACGCTCAGTGG
AACGAAAACTCACGTTAAGGGATTTTGGTCATGAGATTATCAAAAAGGATCTTCACCTAGATCCTTTTAA
ATTAAAAATGAAGTTTTAAATCAATCTAAAGTATATATGAGTAAACTTGGTCTGACAGTTACCAATGCTT
AATCAGTGAGGCACCTATCTCAGCGATCTGTCTATTTCGTTCATCCATAGTTGCCTGACTCCCCGTCGTG
TAGATAACTACGATACGGGAGGGCTTACCATCTGGCCCCAGTGCTGCAATGATACCGCGAGACCCACGCT
CACCGGCTCCAGATTTATCAGCAATAAACCAGCCAGCCGGAAGGGCCGAGCGCAGAAGTGGTCCTGCAAC
TTTATCCGCCTCCATCCAGTCTATTAATTGTTGCCGGGAAGCTAGAGTAAGTAGTTCGCCAGTTAATAGT
TTGCGCAACGTTGTTGCCATTGCTACAGGCATCGTGGTGTCACGCTCGTCGTTTGGTATGGCTTCATTCA
GCTCCGGTTCCCAACGATCAAGGCGAGTTACATGATCCCCCATGTTGTGCAAAAAAGCGGTTAGCTCCTT
CGGTCCTCCGATCGTTGTCAGAAGTAAGTTGGCCGCAGTGTTATCACTCATGGTTATGGCAGCACTGCAT
AATTCTCTTACTGTCATGCCATCCGTAAGATGCTTTTCTGTGACTGGTGAGTACTCAACCAAGTCATTCT
GAGAATAGTGTATGCGGCGACCGAGTTGCTCTTGCCCGGCGTCAATACGGGATAATACCGCGCCACATAG
CAGAACTTTAAAAGTGCTCATCATTGGAAAACGTTCTTCGGGGCGAAAACTCTCAAGGATCTTACCGCTG
TTGAGATCCAGTTCGATGTAACCCACTCGTGCACCCAACTGATCTTCAGCATCTTTTACTTTCACCAGCG
TTTCTGGGTGAGCAAAAACAGGAAGGCAAAATGCCGCAAAAAAGGGAATAAGGGCGACACGGAAATGTTG
AATACTCATACTCTTCCTTTTTCAATATTATTGAAGCATTTATCAGGGTTATTGTCTCATGAGCGGATAC
ATATTTGAATGTATTTAGAAAAATAAACAAATAGGGGTTCCGCGCACATTTCCCCGAAAAGTGCCACCTG
